Addgene plasmid #179786: pPOTv7-blast-SNAPtag
Purpose: Trypanosoma brucei PCR only tagging (pPOT) vector for endogenous gene tagging
Depositing lab: Samuel Dean & Keith Gull. Depositing organization: University of Oxford. Publication: A comprehensive toolkit for protein localization and functional analysis in trypanosomatids. Paterou A, Saez Conde J, Tyc J, Sunter JD, Vaughan S, Gull K, Dean S. Open Biol. 2025 Apr;15(4):240361. doi: 10.1098/rsob.240361. Epub 2025 Apr 2. PubMed 40169015.
Backbone
  Vector backbone: pPOT
  Vector type: Unspecified
Growth in bacteria
  Bacterial resistance: Ampicillin, 100 μg/mL
  Growth temperature: 37°C
  Growth strain: NEB Stable
  Copy number: High Copy
Gene/Insert
  Gene/Insert name: SNAP
  Species: Synthetic
  Promoter: read through
  Cloning method: Restriction Enzyme; 5′ cloning site HindIII (not destroyed); 3′ cloning site BamHI (not destroyed)
  Sequencing primers: 5′ cTATGGGTTCTGGTAGTG; 3′ cTTAACTACCCGATCCTG
Terms and licenses: Academic/Nonprofit Terms; Industry Terms: Not Available to Industry
Depositor comments: Please visit https://doi.org/10.1101/2023.04.21.537815 for bioRxiv preprint.
How to cite: pPOTv7-blast-SNAPtag was a gift from Samuel Dean & Keith Gull (Addgene plasmid # 179786 ; http://n2t.net/addgene:179786 ; RRID:Addgene_179786)
