[The description below was written by a language model from this plasmid's Addgene catalogue record and pLannotate feature annotations shown in this document.]
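Description:
pPOTv7-blast-SNAPtag is a PCR-only tagging (pPOT) template plasmid for tagging genes at their endogenous loci in Trypanosoma brucei. It is not an expression vector in the usual sense: the plasmid is maintained in E. coli and used as a PCR template, and the resulting amplicons, typically made with long primers that add homology to the target gene, are what integrate into the parasite genome. The bacterial backbone is a standard high-copy cloning vector with a ColE1/pUC-type origin, an ampicillin resistance gene (β-lactamase with its own promoter), an f1 phage origin, remnants of the lacZα/lac promoter region, and flanking T7 and SP6 phage promoters.

The payload is a 5.4 kb plasmid's central module in which a SNAP-tag coding sequence sits between two copies of the blasticidin S deaminase gene (bsd). SNAP-tag is an engineered O6-alkylguanine-DNA-alkyltransferase variant that reacts covalently with benzylguanine-derivatised ligands, allowing a tagged protein to be labelled with a chosen fluorophore or other probe. Having a resistance marker on either side of the tag is consistent with the pPOT design, in which one template can supply either a marker-then-tag amplicon for N-terminal tagging or a tag-then-marker amplicon for C-terminal tagging, with blasticidin selecting for integrants. The tag is cloned between retained HindIII and BamHI sites, which would allow tags to be exchanged. The record lists the promoter as "read through", meaning no dedicated promoter drives the cassette and expression depends on transcription at the integration locus. The intergenic sequences between the annotated coding regions, which would supply RNA processing signals, are not annotated in the feature table.
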