Features (pLannotate 1.2.2; 15 found; start..end, strand, type, name):
    171..560     +  CDS            bsd: BSD_ASPTE - Experimental evidence at protein level: Swiss-Prot protein existence level 1. Catalyzes the deamination of the cytosine moiety of the antibiotics blasticidin S, cytomycin and acetylblasticidin S. From Aspergillus terreus.
    960..1505    +  CDS            SNAP-tag®: human O6-alkylguanine-DNA-alkyltransferase variant that forms covalent bonds with benzylguanine derivatives fast-reacting variant, optimized for mammalian expression
   1908..2297    +  CDS            bsd: BSD_ASPTE - Experimental evidence at protein level: Swiss-Prot protein existence level 1. Catalyzes the deamination of the cytosine moiety of the antibiotics blasticidin S, cytomycin and acetylblasticidin S. From Aspergillus terreus.
   2493..2511    -  promoter       SP6 promoter: promoter for bacteriophage SP6 RNA polymerase
   2553..2569    -  protein_bind   lac operator: The lac repressor binds to the lac operator to inhibit transcription in E. coli. This inhibition can be relieved by adding lactose or isopropyl-β-D-thiogalactopyranoside (IPTG). lac repressor encoded by lacI
   2577..2607    -  promoter       lac promoter: promoter for the E. coli lac operon
   2622..2643    -  protein_bind   CAP binding site: CAP binding activates transcription in the presence of cAMP. E. coli catabolite activator protein
   2656..2748    -  CDS            lacI (fragment): lac repressor; lacI; The lac repressor binds to the lac operator to inhibit transcription in E. coli. This inhibition can be relieved by adding lactose or isopropyl-β-D-thiogalactopyranoside (IPTG).
   2931..3519    -  rep_origin     ori: high-copy-number ColE1/pMB1/pBR322/pUC origin of replication
   3690..4550    -  CDS            AmpR: β-lactamase; bla; confers resistance to ampicillin, carbenicillin, and related antibiotics
   4551..4655    -  promoter       AmpR promoter: bla
   4682..4732    +  misc_feature   bom (fragment): basis of mobility region from pBR322
   4733..5188    -  rep_origin     f1 ori (sequence partly withheld): f1 bacteriophage origin of replication; arrow indicates direction of (+) strand synthesis
   5192..5349    -  CDS            lacZα (fragment): LacZα fragment of β-galactosidase; lacZ fragment
   5352..2       +  promoter       T7 promoter (across the origin): promoter for bacteriophage T7 RNA polymerase
>Addgene plasmid #179786 | pPOTv7-blast-SNAPtag | addgene full sequence | sequence record 355521 | Addgene NGS Result
GGGCGAATTGGGCCCGTATAATGCAGACCTGCTGCAAGCTAGGGGCACAGCAAGGTCTTCTGAAATTCAT
GTTTTTTTTTTTTTTACTCTGCATTGCAGTCTCCGCTCTTATTTAGTTTTGCTTTACGTAAGGTCTCGTT
GCTGCCATAAAATAAGCTCTAGTGGAATTCATGCCTTTGTCTCAAGAAGAATCCACCCTCATTGAAAGAG
CAACGGCTACAATCAACAGCATCCCCATCTCTGAAGACTACAGCGTCGCCAGCGCAGCTCTCTCTAGCGA
CGGCCGCATCTTCACTGGTGTCAATGTATATCATTTTACTGGGGGACCTTGTGCAGAACTCGTGGTGCTG
GGCACTGCTGCTGCTGCGGCAGCTGGCAACCTGACTTGTATCGTCGCGATCGGAAATGAGAACAGGGGCA
TCTTGAGCCCCTGCGGACGGTGCCGACAGGTGCTTCTCGACCTGCATCCTGGGATCAAAGCCATAGTGAA
GGACAGTGATGGACAGCCGACGGCAGTTGGGATTCGTGAATTGCTGCCCTCTGGTTATGTGTGGGAGGGC
TAACCATGGTGCCCATTTAGTTGGCCTTTCCCTTGTCTCGTGTCTTTTCCGTGGAAAGGTTCCCGGAGTA
ATCTGATGGCACAGCAGGGAGGTGCGCCTGCAGGTTGGTTAGGAAGGGGGGATGATGTAAAAGAAGAAAA
TGGGGGGATTCGAGCCCCACGCGTTGCTCAAGCTGTGTAGCGCAGGCGTTTCCTTACATATTTCTCTAAC
AGGCACGGAAGCCTAACAAATACACTTGGCTTATTTTTTTGCCCCCTCATGTCTTGTACAAATATTTGCG
ATAGCTTAGCTATCAGCCACATTAATCAAACAAGTATACCAACAAGCCCGAAAACAGAAACTCAACTGCA
ACGGGTACCTATGGGTTCTGGTAGTGGTTCCGGTTCCGGTTCTAAGCTTATGGACAAAGACTGCGAAATG
AAGCGCACCACCCTGGATAGCCCTCTGGGCAAGCTGGAACTGTCTGGGTGCGAACAGGGCCTGCACCGTA
TCATCTTCCTGGGCAAAGGAACATCTGCCGCCGACGCCGTGGAAGTGCCTGCCCCAGCCGCCGTGCTGGG
CGGACCAGAGCCACTGATGCAGGCCACCGCCTGGCTCAACGCCTACTTTCACCAGCCTGAGGCCATCGAG
GAGTTCCCTGTGCCAGCCCTGCACCACCCAGTGTTCCAGCAGGAGAGCTTTACCCGCCAGGTGCTGTGGA
AACTGCTGAAAGTGGTGAAGTTCGGAGAGGTCATCAGCTACAGCCACCTGGCCGCCCTGGCCGGCAATCC
CGCCGCCACCGCCGCCGTGAAAACCGCCCTGAGCGGAAATCCCGTGCCCATTCTGATCCCCTGCCACCGG
GTGGTGCAGGGCGACCTGGACGTGGGGGGCTACGAGGGCGGGCTCGCCGTGAAAGAGTGGCTGCTGGCCC
ACGAGGGCCACAGACTGGGCAAGCCTGGGCTGGGTGGATCCGGATCAGGATCTGGATCAGGATCGGGTAG
TTAAGAGCTCCGCTGCGCTTAAATGTCTTTCATTATAATCAATGTATAACCTTTATGTAGTATTTCAATC
TATGCCGCTGTGTACGTGCACTGCGGTGCCTATCCTTCGGCATTAGAGAGTCACTGTTTGTGTAGATCGT
AGCTGCATGTCTGACATCTGGTTCATTAGTGCCGTTTTGAGTCTGCACTGTTGTGCAACTTGATATTCAT
CACTGCACACCAACCGTGTGTTTCCTCCTTTGGGTGCACCCTTTAATCCTTGTCTTCTCCTTTTTTGTCT
CTTTCCCCCTCGAAAAGGTGTCAAACTACTGCCGCATAAACTACGGTTATCCCAAATTTAAGAGAAAGCA
ATAAAGCATCAGCTAGCATGCCTTTGTCTCAAGAAGAATCCACCCTCATTGAAAGAGCAACGGCTACAAT
CAACAGCATCCCCATCTCTGAAGACTACAGCGTCGCCAGCGCAGCTCTCTCTAGCGACGGCCGCATCTTC
ACTGGTGTCAATGTATATCATTTTACTGGGGGACCTTGTGCAGAACTCGTGGTGCTGGGCACTGCTGCTG
CTGCGGCAGCTGGCAACCTGACTTGTATCGTCGCGATCGGAAATGAGAACAGGGGCATCTTGAGCCCCTG
CGGACGGTGCCGACAGGTGCTTCTCGATCTGCATCCTGGGATCAAAGCCATAGTGAAGGACAGTGATGGA
CAGCCGACGGCAGTTGGGATTCGTGAATTGCTGCCCTCTGGTTATGTGTGGGAGGGCTAACTCGAGTGCC
CATTTAGTTGGCTTTTCCCTTGTCTCGTGTCTTTTCCGTGGAAAGGTTCCCGGAGTAATCTGATGGCACA
GCAGGGAGGTGCGCCTGCAGGTTGGTTAGGAAGGGGGGATGATGTAAAAGAAGAAAATGGGGGGATTCGA
GCCCCGCACAGGTCTCTCAAATTGGATGCATAGCTTGAGTATTCTATAGTGTCACCTAAATAGCTTGGCG
TAATCATGGTCATAGCTGTTTCCTGTGTGAAATTGTTATCCGCTCACAATTCCACACAACATACGAGCCG
GAAGCATAAAGTGTAAAGCCTGGGGTGCCTAATGAGTGAGCTAACTCACATTAATTGCGTTGCGCTCACT
GCCCGCTTTCCAGTCGGGAAACCTGTCGTGCCAGCTGCATTAATGAATCGGCCAACGCGCGGGGAGAGGC
GGTTTGCGTATTGGGCGCTCTTCCGCTTCCTCGCTCACTGACTCGCTGCGCTCGGTCGTTCGGCTGCGGC
GAGCGGTATCAGCTCACTCAAAGGCGGTAATACGGTTATCCACAGAATCAGGGGATAACGCAGGAAAGAA
CATGTGAGCAAAAGGCCAGCAAAAGGCCAGGAACCGTAAAAAGGCCGCGTTGCTGGCGTTTTTCCATAGG
CTCCGCCCCCCTGACGAGCATCACAAAAATCGACGCTCAAGTCAGAGGTGGCGAAACCCGACAGGACTAT
AAAGATACCAGGCGTTTCCCCCTGGAAGCTCCCTCGTGCGCTCTCCTGTTCCGACCCTGCCGCTTACCGG
ATACCTGTCCGCCTTTCTCCCTTCGGGAAGCGTGGCGCTTTCTCATAGCTCACGCTGTAGGTATCTCAGT
TCGGTGTAGGTCGTTCGCTCCAAGCTGGGCTGTGTGCACGAACCCCCCGTTCAGCCCGACCGCTGCGCCT
TATCCGGTAACTATCGTCTTGAGTCCAACCCGGTAAGACACGACTTATCGCCACTGGCAGCAGCCACTGG
TAACAGGATTAGCAGAGCGAGGTATGTAGGCGGTGCTACAGAGTTCTTGAAGTGGTGGCCTAACTACGGC
TACACTAGAAGAACAGTATTTGGTATCTGCGCTCTGCTGAAGCCAGTTACCTTCGGAAAAAGAGTTGGTA
GCTCTTGATCCGGCAAACAAACCACCGCTGGTAGCGGTGGTTTTTTTGTTTGCAAGCAGCAGATTACGCG
CAGAAAAAAAGGATCTCAAGAAGATCCTTTGATCTTTTCTACGGGGTCTGACGCTCAGTGGAACGAAAAC
TCACGTTAAGGGATTTTGGTCATGAGATTATCAAAAAGGATCTTCACCTAGATCCTTTTAAATTAAAAAT
GAAGTTTTAAATCAATCTAAAGTATATATGAGTAAACTTGGTCTGACAGTTACCAATGCTTAATCAGTGA
GGCACCTATCTCAGCGATCTGTCTATTTCGTTCATCCATAGTTGCCTGACTCCCCGTCGTGTAGATAATT
ACGATACGGGAGGGCTTACCATCTGGCCCCAGTGCTGCAATGATACCGCGAGACCCACGCTCACCGGCTC
CAGATTTATCAGCAATAAACCAGCCAGCCGGAAGGGCCGAGCGCAGAAGTGGTCCTGCAACTTTATCCGC
CTCCATCCAGTCTATTAATTGTTGCCGGGAAGCTAGAGTAAGTAGTTCGCCAGTTAATAGTTTGCGCAAC
GTTGTTGCCATTGCTACAGGCATCGTGGTGTCACGCTCGTCGTTTGGTATGGCTTCATTCAGCTCCGGTT
CCCAACGATCAAGGCGAGTTACATGATCCCCCATGTTGTGCAAAAAAGCGGTTAGCTCCTTCGGTCCTCC
GATCGTTGTCAGAAGTAAGTTGGCCGCAGTGTTATCACTCATGGTTATGGCAGCACTGCATAATTCTCTT
ACTGTCATGCCATCCGTAAGATGCTTTTCTGTGACTGGTGAGTACTCAACCAAGTCATTCTGAGAATAGT
GTATGCGGCGACCGAGTTGCTCTTGCCCGGCGTCAATACGGGATAATACCGCGCCACATAGCAGAACTTT
AAAAGTGCTCATCATTGGAAAACGTTCTTCGGGGCGAAAACTCTCAAGGATCTTACCGCTGTTGAGATCC
AGTTCGATGTAACCCACTCGTGCACCCAACTGATCTTCAGCATCTTTTACTTTCACCAGCGTTTCTGGGT
GAGCAAAAACAGGAAGGCAAAATGCCGCAAAAAAGGGAATAAGGGCGACACGGAAATGTTGAATACTCAT
ACTCTTCCTTTTTCAATATTATTGAAGCATTTATCAGGGTTATTGTCTCATGAGCGGATACATATTTGAA
TGTATTTAGAAAAATAAACAAATAGGGGTTCCGCGCACATTTCCCCGAAAAGTGCCACCTGATGCGGTGT
GAAATACCGCACAGATGCGTAAGGAGAAAATACCGCATCAGGAAATTGTAAGCGTTAATATTTTGTTAAA
ATTCGCGTTAAATTTTTGTTAAATCAGCTCATTTTTTAACCAATAGGCCGAAATCGGCAAAATCCCTTAT
AAATCAAAAGAATAGACCGAGATAGGGT
[37 nt withheld, positions 4859-4895]
AAAGAACGTGGACTCCAACGTCAAAGG
[49 nt withheld, positions 4923-4971]
T
[91 nt withheld, positions 4973-5063]
G
[98 nt withheld, positions 5065-5162]
ACTTAATGCGCCGCTACAGGGCGCGTCCATTCGCCATTCAGGCTGCGCAACTGTTGGGAAGGGCGATCGG
TGCGGGCCTCTTCGCTATTACGCCAGCTGGCGAAAGGGGGATGTGCTGCAAGGCGATTAAGTTGGGTAAC
GCCAGGGTTTTCCCAGTCACGACGTTGTAAAACGACGGCCAGTGAATTGTAATACGACTCACTATA
